Addgene plasmid #147228: pAc5.1B-EGFP-CeAIN1_351-460_P
Purpose: Insect Expression of CeAIN1_351-460
Depositing lab: Elisa Izaurralde. Depositing organization: Max Planck Institute for Developmental Biology. Publication: The Caenorhabditis elegans GW182 protein AIN-1 interacts with PAB-1 and subunits of the PAN2-PAN3 and CCR4-NOT deadenylase complexes. Kuzuoglu-Ozturk D, Huntzinger E, Schmidt S, Izaurralde E. Nucleic Acids Res. 2012 Jul;40(12):5651-65. doi: 10.1093/nar/gks218. Epub 2012 Mar 7. PubMed 22402495.
Backbone
  Vector backbone: Unknown
  Vector type: Insect Expression
Growth in bacteria
  Bacterial resistance: Ampicillin, 100 μg/mL
  Growth temperature: 37°C
  Growth strain: DH5alpha
  Copy number: Low Copy
Gene/Insert
  Gene/Insert name: CeAIN1_351-460
  Species: C. elegans (nematode)
  Entrez Gene: ain-1
  Cloning method: Unknown
Terms and licenses: Academic/Nonprofit Terms; Industry Terms: Not Available to Industry
Depositor comments: ORF extracted from NCBI:NM_078286.4 Plasmids from this collection were made available to the research community and donated after the lab closed. Please note that the sequence provided by the depositing laboratory may be theoretical/predicted or based on Sanger sequencing results. There may be discrepancies between sequencing results obtained by Addgene and the depositor sequence. If an Addgene verified sequence is not available, please contact before placing your order to request that our lab fully sequence the plasmid.
How to cite: pAc5.1B-EGFP-CeAIN1_351-460_P was a gift from Elisa Izaurralde (Addgene plasmid # 147228 ; http://n2t.net/addgene:147228 ; RRID:Addgene_147228)
