[The description below was written by a language model from this plasmid's Addgene catalogue record and pLannotate feature annotations shown in this document.]
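Description:
pAc5.1B-EGFP-CeAIN1_351-460_P is an insect-cell expression plasmid of about 6.4 kb. It encodes a fragment of the Caenorhabditis elegans GW182-family protein AIN-1, residues 351–460 as indicated by the insert name, taken from the ain-1 open reading frame. The catalogue entry lists the backbone as unknown, although the plasmid name and annotated parts are consistent with a pAc5.1-type vector. In bacteria it replicates from a ColE1/pMB1-family origin and is selected with ampicillin through the β-lactamase gene and its native promoter. The repository lists the plasmid as low copy, whereas the annotation describes the origin as a high-copy type. A short tetracycline-resistance fragment and a piece of SV40 large T antigen sequence are also annotated; these look like non-functional backbone remnants.

Expression is driven by the Drosophila melanogaster actin 5C promoter, a strong constitutive promoter commonly used in Drosophila cultured cells. EGFP lies directly downstream of it. The unannotated stretch of roughly 375 nt between EGFP and a V5 epitope tag is the right size and position for the AIN-1 fragment, which implies an N-terminal EGFP fusion. The record does not say whether the V5 tag is read in frame or lies after a stop codon. An SV40 polyadenylation signal follows the cassette.

The associated study examined how AIN-1 interacts with PAB-1 and with subunits of the PAN2-PAN3 and CCR4-NOT deadenylase complexes. A GFP-tagged AIN-1 fragment like this one would suit interaction mapping or localisation experiments in transfected insect cells, but the record gives the purpose only as insect expression. The depositor sequence may be theoretical rather than fully verified.
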