Features (pLannotate 1.2.2; 9 found; start..end, strand, type, name):
     56..2568    +  promoter       Ac5 promoter: Drosophila melanogaster actin 5C promoter
   2588..3304    +  CDS            EGFP: EGFP is a basic (constitutively fluorescent) green fluorescent protein published in 1996, derived from Aequorea victoria. It is reported to be a rapidly-maturing weak dimer with moderate acid sensitivity.
   3681..3722    +  CDS            V5 tag: epitope tag from simian virus 5
   3822..3956    -  polyA_signal   SV40 poly(A) signal: SV40 polyadenylation signal
   3979..4063    -  CDS            large T antigen (fragment): large T antigen from SV40 (simian virus 40)
   4064..4534    +  CDS            TcR (fragment): tetracycline efflux protein; tet; confers resistance to tetracycline
   4578..5166    -  rep_origin     ori: high-copy-number ColE1/pMB1/pBR322/pUC origin of replication
   5337..6197    -  CDS            AmpR: β-lactamase; bla; confers resistance to ampicillin, carbenicillin, and related antibiotics
   6198..6302    -  promoter       AmpR promoter: bla
>Addgene plasmid #147228 | pAc5.1B-EGFP-CeAIN1_351-460_P | depositor full sequence | sequence record 289675 | Full Sequence
CTTCAAGGAATTAATTCTATATTCTAAAAACACAAATGATACTTCTAAAAAAAATCATGAATGGCATCAA
CTCTGAATCAAATCTTTGCAGATGCACCTACTTCTCATTTCCACTGTCACATCATTTTTCCAGATCTCGC
TGCCTGTTATGTGGCCCACAAACCAAGACACGTTTTATGGCCATTAAAGCTGGCTGATCGTCGCCAAACA
CCAAATACATATCAATATGTACATTCGAGAAAGAAGCGATCAAAGAAGCGTCTTCGGGCGAGTAGGAGAA
TGCGGAGGAGAAGGAGAACGAGCTGATCTAGTATCTCTCCACAATCCAATGCCAACTGACCAACTGGCCA
TATTCGGAGCAATTTGAAGCCAATTTCCATCGCCTGGCGATCGCTCCATTCTTGGCTATATGTTTTTCAC
CGTTCCCGGGGCCATTTTCAAAGACTCGTCGGTAAGATAAGATTGTGTCACTCGCTGTCTCTCTTCATTT
GTCGAAGAATGCTGAGGAATTTCGCGATGACGTCGGCGAGTATTTTGAAGAATGAGAATAATTTGTATTT
ATACGAAAATCAGTTAGTGGAATTTTCTACAAAAACATGTTATCTATAGATAATTTTGTTGCAAAATATG
TTGACTATGACAAAGATTGTATGTATATACCTTTAATGTATTCTCATTTTCTTATGTATTTATAATGGCA
ATGATGATACTGATGATATTTTAAGATGATGCCAGACCACAGGCTGATTTCTGCGTCTTTTGCCGAACGC
AGTGCATGTGCGGTTGTTGTTTTTTGGAATAGTTTCAATTTTCGGACTGTCCGCTTTGATTTCAGTTTCT
TGGCTTATTCAAAAAGCAAAGTAAAGCCAAAAAAGCGAGATGGCAATACCAAATGCGGCAAAACGGTAGT
GGAAGGAAAGGGGTGCGGGGCAGCGGAAGGAAGGGTGGGGCGGGGCGTGGCGGGGTCTGTGGCTGGGCGC
GACGTCACCGACGTTGGAGCCACTCCTTTGACCATGTGTGCGTGTGTGTATTATTCGTGTCTCGCCACTC
GCCGGTTGTTTTTTTCTTTTTATCTCGCTCTCTCTAGCGCCATCTCGTACGCATGCTCAACGCACCGCAT
GTTGCCGTGTCCTTTATGCGTCATTTTGGCTCGAAATAGGCAATTATTTAAACAAAGATTAGTCAACGAA
AACGCTAAAATAAATAAGTCTACAATATGGTTACTTATTGCCATGTGTGTGCAGCCAACGATAGCAACAA
AAGCAACAACACAGTGGCTTTCCCTCTTTCACTTTTTGTTTGCAAGCGCGTGCGAGCAAGACGGCACGAC
CGGCAAACGCAATTACGCTGACAAAGAGCAGACGAAGTTTTGGCCGAAAAACATCAAGGCGCCTGATACG
AATGCATTTGCAATAACAATTGCGATATTTAATATTGTTTATGAAGCTGTTTGACTTCAAAACACACAAA
AAAAAAAATAAAACAAATTATTTGAAAGAGAATTAGGAATCGGACAGCTTATCGTTACGGGCTAACAGCA
CACCGAGACGAAATAGCTTACCTGACGTCACAGCCTCTGGAAGAACTGCCGCCAAGCAGAGAGAGAGAGA
AAAAGAGGGAGAGCAGCTTAGACCGCATGTGCTTGTGTGTGAGGCGTCTCTCTCTTCGTCTCCTGTTTGC
GCAAACGCATAGACTGCACTGAGAAAATCGATTACCTATTTTTTATGAATGAATATTTGCACTATTACTA
TTCAAAACTATTAAGATAGCAATCACATTCAATAGCCAAATACTATACCACCTGAGCGATGCAACGAAAT
GATCAATTTGAGCAAAAATGCTGCATATTTAGGACGGCATCATTATAGAAATGCTTCTTGCTGTGTACTT
TTCTCTCGTCTGGCAGCTGTTTCGCCGTTATTGTTAAAACCGGCTTAAGTTAGGTGTGTTTTCTACGACT
AGTGATGCCCCTACTAGAAGATGTGTGTTGCACAAATGTCCCTGAATAACCAATTTGAAGTGCAGATAGC
AGTAAACGTAAGCTAATATGAATATTATTTAACTGTAATGTTTTAATATCGCTGGACATTACTAATAAAC
CCACTATAAACACATGTACATATGTATGTTTTGGCATACAATGAGTAGTTGGGGAAAAAATGTGTAAAAG
CACCGTGACCATCACAGCATAAAGATAACCAGCTGAAGTATCGAATATGAGTAACCCCCAAATTGAATCA
CATGCCGCAACTGATAGGACCCATGGAAGTACACTCTTCATGGCGATATACAAGACACACACAAGCACGA
ACACCCAGTTGCGGAGGAAATTCTCCGTAAATGAAAACCCAATCGGCGAACAATTCATACCCATATATGG
TAAAAGTTTTGAACGCGACTTGAGAGCGGAGAGCATTGCGGCTGATAAGGTTTTAGCGCTAAGCGGGCTT
TATAAAACGGGCTGCGGGACCAGTTTTCATATCACTACCGTTTGAGTTCTTGTGCTGTGTGGATACTCCT
CCCGACACAAAGCCGCTCCATCAGCCAGCAGTCGTCTAATCCAGAGACCCCGGATCGGGGTACCAACATG
GTGAGCAAGGGCGAGGAGCTGTTCACCGGGGTGGTGCCCATCCTGGTCGAGCTGGACGGCGACGTAAACG
GCCACAAGTTCAGCGTGTCCGGCGAGGGCGAGGGCGATGCCACCTACGGCAAGCTGACCCTGAAGTTCAT
CTGCACCACCGGCAAGCTGCCCGTGCCCTGGCCCACCCTCGTGACCACCCTGACCTACGGCGTGCAGTGC
TTCAGCCGCTACCCCGACCACATGAAGCAGCACGACTTCTTCAAGTCCGCCATGCCCGAAGGCTACGTCC
AGGAGCGCACCATCTTCTTCAAGGACGACGGCAACTACAAGACCCGCGCCGAGGTGAAGTTCGAGGGCGA
CACCCTGGTGAACCGCATCGAGCTGAAGGGCATCGACTTCAAGGAGGACGGCAACATCCTGGGGCACAAG
CTGGAGTACAACTACAACAGCCACAACGTCTATATCATGGCCGACAAGCAGAAGAACGGCATCAAGGTGA
ACTTCAAGATCCGCCACAACATCGAGGACGGCAGCGTGCAGCTCGCCGACCACTACCAGCAGAACACCCC
CATCGGCGACGGCCCCGTGCTGCTGCCCGACAACCACTACCTGAGCACCCAGTCCGCCCTGAGCAAAGAC
CCCAACGAGAAGCGCGATCACATGGTCCTGCTGGAGTTCGTGACCGCCGCCGGGATCACTCTCGGCATGG
ACGAGCTGTACAAGCCAAGCTTGAATTCAGCTGATGATCTCACACTGACTGTTTGGCATGATCCAAACGG
AGAACTCAAGAAATGGCAGAGAGATACTGGAGTGTCCTATTGGGGAGACCCGGAGAAGCAAACTGACCGT
ACCATTAGCTTGTGGATTGTTGGCGAAGGTGCCGATGAGGATTTGGAAACTGCATTGAACCGATGTCCAG
TACCACAGAAAAAGGGAGAGGACAATCAACGTTTCCCATTCCCAGTACCAGCGAAACGGCCAATTGTTGT
GACCGGATGGGGAGAGCTTCCAGAAAATGATCCAAACAATCCGTCCAAGAGCGAGTCGACGATATTCGAC
GAGAACAACTAGCTCGAGTCTAGAGGGCCCGCGGTTCGAAGGTAAGCCTATCCCTAACCCTCTCCTCGGT
CTCGATTCTACGCGTACCGGTCATCATCACCATCACCATTGAGTTTAAACCCGCTGATCAGCCTCGACTG
TGCCTTCTAAGGCCTGAGCTCGCTGATCAGCCTCGATCGAGGATCCAGACATGATAAGATACATTGATGA
GTTTGGACAAACCACAACTAGAATGCAGTGAAAAAAATGCTTTATTTGTGAAATTTGTGATGCTATTGCT
TTATTTGTAACCATTATAAGCTGCAATAAACAAGTTAACAACAACAATTGCATTCATTTTATGTTTCAGG
TTCAGGGGGAGGTGTGGGAGGTTTTTTAAAGCAAGTAAAACCTCTACAAATGTGGTATGGCTGATTATGA
TCAGTCGACCGATGCCCTTGAGAGCCTTCAACCCAGTCAGCTCCTTCCGGTGGGCGCGGGGCATGACTAT
CGTCGCCGCACTTATGACTGTCTTCTTTATCATGCAACTCGTAGGACAGGTGCCGGCAGCGCTCTGGGTC
ATTTTCGGCGAGGACCGCTTTCGCTGGAGCGCGACGATGATCGGCCTGTCGCTTGCGGTATTCGGAATCT
TGCACGCCCTCGCTCAAGCCTTCGTCACTGGTCCCGCCACCAAACGTTTCGGCGAGAAGCAGGCCATTAT
CGCCGGCATGGCGGCCGACGCGCTGGGCTACGTCTTGCTGGCGTTCGCGACGCGAGGCTGGATGGCCTTC
CCCATTATGATTCTTCTCGCTTCCGGCGGCATCGGGATGCCCGCGTTGCAGGCCATGCTGTCCAGGCAGG
TAGATGACGACCATCAGGGACAGCTTCAAGGATCGCTCGCGGCTCTTACCAGCCAGCAAAAGGCCAGGAA
CCGTAAAAAGGCCGCGTTGCTGGCGTTTTTCCATAGGCTCCGCCCCCCTGACGAGCATCACAAAAATCGA
CGCTCAAGTCAGAGGTGGCGAAACCCGACAGGACTATAAAGATACCAGGCGTTTCCCCCTGGAAGCTCCC
TCGTGCGCTCTCCTGTTCCGACCCTGCCGCTTACCGGATACCTGTCCGCCTTTCTCCCTTCGGGAAGCGT
GGCGCTTTCTCAATGCTCACGCTGTAGGTATCTCAGTTCGGTGTAGGTCGTTCGCTCCAAGCTGGGCTGT
GTGCACGAACCCCCCGTTCAGCCCGACCGCTGCGCCTTATCCGGTAACTATCGTCTTGAGTCCAACCCGG
TAAGACACGACTTATCGCCACTGGCAGCAGCCACTGGTAACAGGATTAGCAGAGCGAGGTATGTAGGCGG
TGCTACAGAGTTCTTGAAGTGGTGGCCTAACTACGGCTACACTAGAAGGACAGTATTTGGTATCTGCGCT
CTGCTGAAGCCAGTTACCTTCGGAAAAAGAGTTGGTAGCTCTTGATCCGGCAAACAAACCACCGCTGGTA
GCGGTGGTTTTTTTGTTTGCAAGCAGCAGATTACGCGCAGAAAAAAAGGATCTCAAGAAGATCCTTTGAT
CTTTTCTACGGGGTCTGACGCTCAGTGGAACGAAAACTCACGTTAAGGGATTTTGGTCATGAGATTATCA
AAAAGGATCTTCACCTAGATCCTTTTAAATTAAAAATGAAGTTTTAAATCAATCTAAAGTATATATGAGT
AAACTTGGTCTGACAGTTACCAATGCTTAATCAGTGAGGCACCTATCTCAGCGATCTGTCTATTTCGTTC
ATCCATAGTTGCCTGACTCCCCGTCGTGTAGATAACTACGATACGGGAGGGCTTACCATCTGGCCCCAGT
GCTGCAATGATACCGCGAGACCCACGCTCACCGGCTCCAGATTTATCAGCAATAAACCAGCCAGCCGGAA
GGGCCGAGCGCAGAAGTGGTCCTGCAACTTTATCCGCCTCCATCCAGTCTATTAATTGTTGCCGGGAAGC
TAGAGTAAGTAGTTCGCCAGTTAATAGTTTGCGCAACGTTGTTGCCATTGCTGCAGGCATCGTGGTGTCA
CGCTCGTCGTTTGGTATGGCTTCATTCAGCTCCGGTTCCCAACGATCAAGGCGAGTTACATGATCCCCCA
TGTTGTGCAAAAAAGCGGTTAGCTCCTTCGGTCCTCCGATCGTTGTCAGAAGTAAGTTGGCCGCAGTGTT
ATCACTCATGGTTATGGCAGCACTGCATAATTCTCTTACTGTCATGCCATCCGTAAGATGCTTTTCTGTG
ACTGGTGAGTACTCAACCAAGTCATTCTGAGAATAGTGTATGCGGCGACCGAGTTGCTCTTGCCCGGCGT
CAACACGGGATAATACCGCGCCACATAGCAGAACTTTAAAAGTGCTCATCATTGGAAAACGTTCTTCGGG
GCGAAAACTCTCAAGGATCTTACCGCTGTTGAGATCCAGTTCGATGTAACCCACTCGTGCACCCAACTGA
TCTTCAGCATCTTTTACTTTCACCAGCGTTTCTGGGTGAGCAAAAACAGGAAGGCAAAATGCCGCAAAAA
AGGGAATAAGGGCGACACGGAAATGTTGAATACTCATACTCTTCCTTTTTCAATATTATTGAAGCATTTA
TCAGGGTTATTGTCTCATGAGCGGATACATATTTGAATGTATTTAGAAAAATAAACAAATAGGGGTTCCG
CGCACATTTCCCCGAAAAGTGCCACCTGACGTCTAAGAAACCATTATTATCATGACATTAACCTATAAAA
ATAGGCGTATCACGAGGCCCTTTCGT
